>Addgene plasmid #123422 | TRBV6-2 | addgene full sequence | sequence record 244919 | Addgene NGS Result
TCGCGCGTTTCGGTGATGACGGTGAAAACCTCTGACACATGCAGCTCCCGGAGACGGTCACAGCTTGTCT
GTAAGCGGATGCCGGGAGCAGACAAGCCCGTCAGGGCGCGTCAGCGGGTGTTGGCGGGTGTCGGGGCTGG
CTTAACTATGCGGCATCAGAGCAGATTGTACTGAGAGTGCACCATATGCGGTGTGAAATACCGCACAGAT
GCGTAAGGAGAAAATACCGCATCAGGCGCCATTCGCCATTCAGGCTGCGCAACTGTTGGGAAGGGCGATC
GGTGCGGGCCTCTTCGCTATTACGCCAGCTGGCGAAAGGGGGATGTGCTGCAAGGCGATTAAGTTGGGTA
ACGCCAGGGTTTTCCCAGTCACGACGTTGTAAAACGACGGCCAGAGAATTCGAGCTCGGTACCTCGCGAA
TACATCTAGATGGGGATCCACCGGTCGCCACCATGAGCCTCGGGCTCCTGTGCTGTGCAGCCTTTTCTCT
CCTGTGGGCAGGTCCAGTGAATGCTGGTGTCACTCAGACCCCAAAATTCCGGGTCCTGAAGACAGGACAG
AGCATGACACTGCTGTGTGCCCAGGATATGAACCATGAATACATGTACTGGTATCGACAAGACCCAGGCA
TGGGGCTGAGGCTGATTCATTACTCAGTTGGTGAGGGTACAACTGCCAAAGGAGAGGTCCCTGATGGCTA
CAATGTCTCCAGATTAAAAAAACAGAATTTCCTGCTGGGGTTGGAGTCGGCTGCTCCCTCCCAAACATCT
GTGTACGAGACCTAAGGTGGTGGTGGTTCTGGTTCTGGTTCTGGTGGTGGTTCTGGTGGTGGTCTCTTGA
CCCTGCCGTGTACCAGCTGAGAGACTCTAAATCCAGTGACAAGTCTGTCTGCCTATTCACCGATTTTGAT
TCTCAAACAAATGTGTCACAAAGTAAGGATTCTGATGTGTATATCACAGACAAAACTGTGCTAGACATGA
GGTCTATGGACTTCAAGAGCAACAGTGCTGTGGCCTGGAGCAACAAATCTGACTTTGCATGTGCAAACGC
CTTCAACAACAGCATTATTCCAGAAGACACCTTCTTCCCCAGCCCAGAAAGTTCCTGTGATGTCAAGCTG
GTCGAGAAAAGCTTTGAAACAGATACGAACCTAAACTTTCAAAACCTGTCAGTGATTGGGTTCCGAATCC
TCCTCCTGAAAGTGGCCGGGTTTAATCTGCTCATGACGCTGCGGCTGTGGTCCAGCTAAAGCGGCCGCGT
CGACAATCAAATCGGATCCCGGGCCCGTCGACTGCAGAGGCCTGCATGCAAGCTTGGTGTAATCATGGTC
ATAGCTGTTTCCTGTGTGAAATTGTTATCCGCTCACAATTCCACACAACATACGAGCCGGAAGCATAAAG
TGTAAAGCCTGGGGTGCCTAATGAGTGAGCTAACTCACATTAATTGCGTTGCGCTCACTGCCCGCTTTCC
AGTCGGGAAACCTGTCGTGCCAGCTGCATTAATGAATCGGCCAACGCGCGGGGAGAGGCGGTTTGCGTAT
TGGGCGCTCTTCCGCTTCCTCGCTCACTGACTCGCTGCGCTCGGTCGTTCGGCTGCGGCGAGCGGTATCA
GCTCACTCAAAGGCGGTAATACGGTTATCCACAGAATCAGGGGATAACGCAGGAAAGAACATGTGAGCAA
AAGGCCAGCAAAAGGCCAGGAACCGTAAAAAGGCCGCGTTGCTGGCGTTTTTCCATAGGCTCCGCCCCCC
TGACGAGCATCACAAAAATCGACGCTCAAGTCAGAGGTGGCGAAACCCGACAGGACTATAAAGATACCAG
GCGTTTCCCCCTGGAAGCTCCCTCGTGCGCTCTCCTGTTCCGACCCTGCCGCTTACCGGATACCTGTCCG
CCTTTCTCCCTTCGGGAAGCGTGGCGCTTTCTCATAGCTCACGCTGTAGGTATCTCAGTTCGGTGTAGGT
CGTTCGCTCCAAGCTGGGCTGTGTGCACGAACCCCCCGTTCAGCCCGACCGCTGCGCCTTATCCGGTAAC
TATCGTCTTGAGTCCAACCCGGTAAGACACGACTTATCGCCACTGGCAGCAGCCACTGGTAACAGGATTA
GCAGAGCGAGGTATGTAGGCGGTGCTACAGAGTTCTTGAAGTGGTGGCCTAACTACGGCTACACTAGAAG
AACAGTATTTGGTATCTGCGCTCTGCTGAAGCCAGTTACCTTCGGAAAAAGAGTTGGTAGCTCTTGATCC
GGCAAACAAACCACCGCTGGTAGCGGTGGTTTTTTTGTTTGCAAGCAGCAGATTACGCGCAGAAAAAAAG
GATCTCAAGAAGATCCTTTGATCTTTTCTACGGGGTCTGACGCTCAGTGGAACGAAAACTCACGTTAAGG
GATTTTGGTCATGAGATTATCAAAAAGGATCTTCACCTAGATCCTTTTAAATTAAAAATGAAGTTTTAAA
TCAAGCCCAATCTGAATAATGTTACAACCAATTAACCAATTCTGATTAGAAAAACTCATCGAGCATCAAA
TGAAACTGCAATTTATTCATATCAGGATTATCAATACCATATTTTTGAAAAAGCCGTTTCTGTAATGAAG
GAGAAAACTCACCGAGGCAGTTCCATAGGATGGCAAGATCCTGGTATCGGTCTGCGATTCCGACTCGTCC
AACATCAATACAACCTATTAATTTCCCCTCGTCAAAAATAAGGTTATCAAGTGAGAAATCACCATGAGTG
ACGACTGAATCCGGTGAGAATGGCAAAAGTTTATGCATTTCTTTCCAGACTTGTTCAACAGGCCAGCCAT
TACGCTCGTCATCAAAATCACTCGCATCAACCAAACCGTTATTCATTCGTGATTGCGCCTGAGCGAGACG
AAATACGCGATCGCTGTTAAAAGGACAATTACAAACAGGAATCGAATGCAACCGGCGCAGGAACACTGCC
AGCGCATCAACAATATTTTCACCTGAATCAGGATATTCTTCTAATACCTGGAATGCTGTTTTTCCGGGGA
TCGCAGTGGTGAGTAACCATGCATCATCAGGAGTACGGATAAAATGCTTGATGGTCGGAAGAGGCATAAA
TTCCGTCAGCCAGTTTAGTCTGACCATCTCATCTGTAACATCATTGGCAACGCTACCTTTGCCATGTTTC
AGAAACAACTCTGGCGCATCGGGCTTCCCATACAAGCGATAGATTGTCGCACCTGATTGCCCGACATTAT
CGCGAGCCCATTTATACCCATATAAATCAGCATCCATGTTGGAATTTAATCGCGGCCTCGACGTTTCCCG
TTGAATATGGCTCATAACACCCCTTGTATTACTGTTTATGTAAGCAGACAGTTTTATTGTTCATGATGAT
ATATTTTTATCTTGTGCAATGTAACATCAGAGATTTTGAGACACGGGCCAGAGCTGCA
Features (pLannotate 1.2.2; 11 found; start..end, strand, type, name):
    137..236     +  misc_feature   bom (fragment): basis of mobility region from pBR322
    242..399     -  CDS            lacZα (fragment): LacZα fragment of β-galactosidase; lacZ fragment
    453..776     +  CDS            TRBV6-5 (fragment): TVB65_HUMAN - Experimental evidence at protein level: Swiss-Prot protein existence level 1. V region of the variable domain of T cell receptor (TR) beta chain that participates in the antigen recognition (PubMed:24600447). Alpha-beta T cell receptors are antigen specific receptors which are essential to the immune response and are present on the cell surface of T lymphocytes. Recognize peptide-major histocompatibility (MH) (pMH) complexes that are displayed by antigen presenting cells (APC), a prerequisite for efficient T cell adaptive immunity against pathogens (PubMed:25493333). Binding of a
    839..1246    +  CDS            TRAC: TRAC_HUMAN - Also known as TCRA. Experimental evidence at protein level: Swiss-Prot protein existence level 1. Constant region of T cell receptor (TR) alpha chain (PubMed:24600447). Alpha-beta T cell receptors are antigen specific receptors which are essential to the immune response and are present on the cell surface of T lymphocytes. Recognize peptide-major histocompatibility (MH) (pMH) complexes that are displayed by antigen presenting cells (APC), a prerequisite for efficient T cell adaptive immunity against pathogens (PubMed:25493333). Binding of alpha-beta TR to pMH complex initiates TR-
   1352..1368    -  protein_bind   lac operator: The lac repressor binds to the lac operator to inhibit transcription in E. coli. This inhibition can be relieved by adding lactose or isopropyl-β-D-thiogalactopyranoside (IPTG). lac repressor encoded by lacI
   1376..1406    -  promoter       lac promoter: promoter for the E. coli lac operon
   1421..1442    -  protein_bind   CAP binding site: CAP binding activates transcription in the presence of cAMP. E. coli catabolite activator protein
   1455..1547    -  CDS            lacI (fragment): lac repressor; lacI; The lac repressor binds to the lac operator to inhibit transcription in E. coli. This inhibition can be relieved by adding lactose or isopropyl-β-D-thiogalactopyranoside (IPTG).
   1730..2318    -  rep_origin     ori: high-copy-number ColE1/pMB1/pBR322/pUC origin of replication
   2496..3305    -  CDS            KanR: aminoglycoside phosphotransferase; aph(3')-Ia; confers resistance to kanamycin in bacteria or G418 (Geneticin®) in eukaryotes
   3412..35      +  CDS            rop (fragment) (across the origin): Rop protein, which maintains plasmids at low copy number; rop
