[The description below was written by a language model from this plasmid's Addgene catalogue record and pLannotate feature annotations shown in this document.]
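Description:
TRBV6-2 is a small (about 3.4 kb) bacterial cloning plasmid built on the pUC57-kanamycin backbone that serves as a parts donor for assembling human T-cell receptor genes. It replicates in E. coli from a high-copy ColE1/pUC-type origin and is selected with kanamycin through an aminoglycoside phosphotransferase (KanR) gene. The remaining backbone features are typical pUC remnants: a lac promoter with its operator and CAP binding site, a truncated lacZα segment, and fragments of lacI, rop and the bom region. Although the record classifies the vector as "bacterial expression", no mammalian promoter or polyadenylation signal is annotated. The plasmid appears to be a storage and assembly module rather than an expression construct in its own right.

The catalogued insert is the wild-type human TRBV6-2 gene segment, which encodes the V region of the T-cell receptor beta chain variable domain. This is the part of the receptor that contributes to recognition of peptide–MHC complexes. The automated annotation labels the corresponding roughly 320 bp coding segment as a fragment of TRBV6-5, which most likely reflects close similarity among TRBV6 family members rather than a different insert. The feature table also shows a TRAC coding sequence, the constant region of the TCR alpha chain, lying just downstream on the same strand. The catalogue entry does not mention this element, and the record does not explain its role or what links the two segments.

The depositor notes Golden Gate as the cloning method and gives the purpose as TCR construction. This fits use as one member of a V-segment library from which chosen fragments are combined to rebuild full-length TCRs for studying antigen specificity and avidity. The Type IIS sites involved are not annotated.
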