Addgene plasmid #123422: TRBV6-2
Purpose: construction of TCR
Depositing lab: Catherine Wu. Depositing organization: Dana-Farber Cancer Institute. Publication: A cloning and expression system to probe T-cell receptor specificity and assess functional avidity to neoantigens. Hu Z, Anandappa AJ, Sun J, Kim J, Leet DE, Bozym DJ, Chen C, Williams L, Shukla SA, Zhang W, Tabbaa D, Steelman S, Olive O, Livak KJ, Kishi H, Muraguchi A, Guleria I, Stevens J, Lane WJ, Burkhardt UE, Fritsch EF, Neuberg D, Ott PA, Keskin DB, Hacohen N, Wu CJ. Blood. 2018 Nov 1;132(18):1911-1921. doi: 10.1182/blood-2018-04-843763. Epub 2018 Aug 27. PubMed 30150207.
Backbone
  Vector backbone: pUC57-kanamycin
  Vector type: Bacterial Expression
Growth in bacteria
  Bacterial resistance: Kanamycin, 50 μg/mL
  Growth temperature: 37°C
  Growth strain: DH5alpha
  Copy number: High Copy
Gene/Insert
  Gene/Insert name: TRBV6-2
  Species: H. sapiens (human)
  Mutation: WT
  Entrez Gene: TRBV6-2 (a.k.a. TCRBV13S2, TCRBV13S2A1T, TCRBV6S2, TRBV62)
  Cloning method: Unknown
Terms and licenses: Academic/Nonprofit Terms; Industry Terms: Not Available to Industry
Depositor comments: Cloning Method: Golden Gate.
How to cite: TRBV6-2 was a gift from Catherine Wu (Addgene plasmid # 123422 ; http://n2t.net/addgene:123422 ; RRID:Addgene_123422)
